Addgene plasmid #177614: pFRLuc-CoV2-WT
Purpose: Dual luciferase reporter for SARS-CoV-2 programmed -1 ribosomal frameshifting
Depositing lab: Junjie Guo. Depositing organization: Yale University. Publication: Restriction of SARS-CoV-2 replication by targeting programmed -1 ribosomal frameshifting. Sun Y, Abriola L, Niederer RO, Pedersen SF, Alfajaro MM, Silva Monteiro V, Wilen CB, Ho YC, Gilbert WV, Surovtseva YV, Lindenbach BD, Guo JU. Proc Natl Acad Sci U S A. 2021 Jun 29;118(26). pii: 2023051118. doi: 10.1073/pnas.2023051118. PubMed 34185680.
Backbone
  Vector backbone: pmirGLO
  Backbone manufacturer: Promega
  Modifications to backbone: Replaced FLuc stop codon, MCS, SV40 poly(A) signal, and SV40 promoter with FSE
  Vector type: Mammalian Expression, Luciferase
  Selectable markers: Neomycin (select with G418)
Growth in bacteria
  Bacterial resistance: Ampicillin, 100 μg/mL
  Growth temperature: 37°C
  Growth strain: DH5alpha
  Copy number: High Copy
Gene/Insert
  Gene/Insert name: SARS-CoV-2 FSE
  Species: SARS-CoV-2
  Insert size (bp): 86
Terms and licenses: Academic/Nonprofit Terms; Industry Terms: Not Available to Industry
How to cite: pFRLuc-CoV2-WT was a gift from Junjie Guo (Addgene plasmid # 177614 ; http://n2t.net/addgene:177614 ; RRID:Addgene_177614)
