[The description below was written by a language model from this plasmid's Addgene catalogue record and pLannotate feature annotations shown in this document.]
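Description:
pFRLuc-CoV2-WT is a mammalian dual-luciferase reporter plasmid built on the pmirGLO backbone and designed to measure programmed -1 ribosomal frameshifting directed by the SARS-CoV-2 frameshifting stimulation element (FSE). It is propagated in E. coli as a high-copy plasmid through a ColE1/pUC-type origin, with ampicillin selection from the bla promoter and β-lactamase gene. A ColE1-derived cer site helps keep the plasmid monomeric.

In the parental vector, firefly and Renilla luciferases are expressed from separate transcription units. Here the firefly stop codon, multiple cloning site, SV40 poly(A) signal and SV40 promoter were replaced by the 86 bp viral FSE, joining the two reporters into a single transcript. The feature table accordingly shows a PGK promoter, spanning the sequence origin, followed by the synthetic luc2 firefly luciferase, the coronavirus FSE, the human codon-optimised Renilla luciferase (hRluc), a NeoR/KanR coding segment and a synthetic polyadenylation signal. Firefly luciferase is translated from all transcripts, while the downstream Renilla reading frame is presumably reached only by ribosomes that slip into the -1 frame at the FSE. The Renilla-to-firefly ratio would therefore report frameshifting efficiency, although the record does not spell out the frame relationships. The neomycin resistance sequence lies directly downstream of hRluc and is listed as a G418-selectable marker. A short Tn5 transposase fragment annotated after the poly(A) signal appears to be a backbone remnant.

The "WT" in the name suggests the wild-type element. The associated work concerns restricting SARS-CoV-2 replication by targeting frameshifting, which fits use of the reporter to quantify frameshifting and test perturbations of it in mammalian cells.
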