Features (pLannotate 1.2.2; 11 found; start..end, strand, type, name):
    206..1855    +  CDS            luciferase: firefly luciferase synthetic luc2 version of the luciferase gene
   1873..1954    +  ncRNA          Corona FSE: Accession: RF00507 - Coronavirus frameshifting stimulation element
   1954..2883    +  CDS            hRluc: Renilla luciferase human codon-optimized
   2934..3726    +  CDS            NeoR/KanR (fragment): aminoglycoside phosphotransferase from Tn5; aph(3')-II (or nptII); confers resistance to neomycin, kanamycin, and G418 (Geneticin®)
   3790..3838    +  polyA_signal   poly(A) signal: synthetic polyadenylation signal
   3859..3951    -  CDS            tnpA (fragment): TN5P_ECOLX - Also known as tnp. Experimental evidence at protein level: Swiss-Prot protein existence level 1. Mediates transposition of transposon Tn5 by a 'cut and paste' mechanism. First, the monomeric transposase binds the 19 bp inverted DNA repeats flanking the transposon. Then, dimerization of the DNA- bound transposase creates a synaptic DNA complex. After nicking of the first DNA strand, excision of the transposon proceeds through a series of intermediates. The transposase then mediates the insertion of the transposon at a new site by strand transfer. The activity of the wild- type tran
   3994..4098    +  promoter       AmpR promoter: bla
   4099..4959    +  CDS            AmpR: β-lactamase; bla; confers resistance to ampicillin, carbenicillin, and related antibiotics
   5117..5705    -  rep_origin     ori: high-copy-number ColE1/pMB1/pBR322/pUC origin of replication
   5821..6104    +  misc_feature   cer region: ColE1-derived recombination site that helps to maintain plasmids as monomers
   6161..159     +  promoter       PGK promoter (across the origin): mouse phosphoglycerate kinase 1 promoter
>Addgene plasmid #177614 | pFRLuc-CoV2-WT | addgene full sequence | sequence record 350039 | Addgene NGS Result
GCTCAGAGGCTGGGAAGGGGTGGGTCCGGGGGCGGGCTCAGGGGCGGGCTCAGGGGCGGGGCGGGCGCCC
GAAGGTCCTCCGGAGGCCCGGCATTCTGCACGCTTCAAAAGCGCACGTCTGCCGCGCTGTTCTCCTCTTC
CTCATCTCCGGGCCTTTCGACCTGCAGCCCAAGCTTGGCAATCCGGTACTGTTGGTAAAGCCACCATGGA
AGATGCCAAAAACATTAAGAAGGGCCCAGCGCCATTCTACCCACTCGAAGACGGGACCGCCGGCGAGCAG
CTGCACAAAGCCATGAAGCGCTACGCCCTGGTGCCCGGCACCATCGCCTTTACCGACGCACATATCGAGG
TGGACATTACCTACGCCGAGTACTTCGAGATGAGCGTTCGGCTGGCAGAAGCTATGAAGCGCTATGGGCT
GAATACAAACCATCGGATCGTGGTGTGCAGCGAGAATAGCTTGCAGTTCTTCATGCCCGTGTTGGGTGCC
CTGTTCATCGGTGTGGCTGTGGCCCCAGCTAACGACATCTACAACGAGCGCGAGCTGCTGAACAGCATGG
GCATCAGCCAGCCCACCGTCGTATTCGTGAGCAAGAAAGGGCTGCAAAAGATCCTCAACGTGCAAAAGAA
GCTACCGATCATACAAAAGATCATCATCATGGATAGCAAGACCGACTACCAGGGCTTCCAAAGCATGTAC
ACCTTCGTGACTTCCCATTTGCCACCCGGCTTCAACGAGTACGACTTCGTGCCCGAGAGCTTCGACCGGG
ACAAAACCATCGCCCTGATCATGAACAGTAGTGGCAGTACCGGATTGCCCAAGGGCGTAGCCCTACCGCA
CCGCACCGCTTGTGTCCGATTCAGTCATGCCCGCGACCCCATCTTCGGCAACCAGATCATCCCCGACACC
GCTATCCTCAGCGTGGTGCCATTTCACCACGGCTTCGGCATGTTCACCACGCTGGGCTACTTGATCTGCG
GCTTTCGGGTCGTGCTCATGTACCGCTTCGAGGAGGAGCTATTCTTGCGCAGCTTGCAAGACTATAAGAT
TCAATCTGCCCTGCTGGTGCCCACACTATTTAGCTTCTTCGCTAAGAGCACTCTCATCGACAAGTACGAC
CTAAGCAACTTGCACGAGATCGCCAGCGGCGGGGCGCCGCTCAGCAAGGAGGTAGGTGAGGCCGTGGCCA
AACGCTTCCACCTACCAGGCATCCGCCAGGGCTACGGCCTGACAGAAACAACCAGCGCCATTCTGATCAC
CCCCGAAGGGGACGACAAGCCTGGCGCAGTAGGCAAGGTGGTGCCCTTCTTCGAGGCTAAGGTGGTGGAC
TTGGACACCGGTAAGACACTGGGTGTGAACCAGCGCGGCGAGCTGTGCGTCCGTGGCCCCATGATCATGA
GCGGCTACGTTAACAACCCCGAGGCTACAAACGCTCTCATCGACAAGGACGGCTGGCTGCACAGCGGCGA
CATCGCCTACTGGGACGAGGACGAGCACTTCTTCATCGTGGACCGGCTGAAGAGCCTGATCAAATACAAG
GGCTACCAGGTAGCCCCAGCCGAACTGGAGAGCATCCTGCTGCAACACCCCAACATCTTCGACGCCGGGG
TCGCCGGCCTGCCCGACGACGATGCCGGCGAGCTGCCCGCCGCAGTCGTCGTGCTGGAACACGGTAAAAC
CATGACCGAGAAGGAGATCGTGGACTATGTGGCCAGCCAGGTTACAACCGCCAAGAAGCTGCGCGGTGGT
GTTGTGTTCGTGGACGAGGTGCCTAAAGGACTGACCGGCAAGTTGGACGCCCGCAAGATCCGCGAGATTC
TCATTAAGGCCAAGAAGGGCGGCAAGATCGCCGTGAATAACTCGTTTTTAAACGGGTTTGCGGTGTAAGT
GCAGCCCGTCTTACACCGTGCGGCACAGGCACTAGTACTGATGTCGTATACAGGGCTTTTGACGCTTCCA
AGGTGTACGACCCCGAGCAACGCAAACGCATGATCACTGGGCCTCAGTGGTGGGCTCGCTGCAAGCAAAT
GAACGTGCTGGACTCCTTCATCAACTACTATGATTCCGAGAAGCACGCCGAGAACGCCGTGATTTTTCTG
CATGGTAACGCTGCCTCCAGCTACCTGTGGAGGCACGTCGTGCCTCACATCGAGCCCGTGGCTAGATGCA
TCATCCCTGATCTGATCGGAATGGGTAAGTCCGGCAAGAGCGGGAATGGCTCATATCGCCTCCTGGATCA
CTACAAGTACCTCACCGCTTGGTTCGAGCTGCTGAACCTTCCAAAGAAAATCATCTTTGTGGGCCACGAC
TGGGGGGCTTGTCTGGCCTTTCACTACTCCTACGAGCACCAAGACAAGATCAAGGCCATCGTCCATGCTG
AGAGTGTCGTGGACGTGATCGAGTCCTGGGACGAGTGGCCTGACATCGAGGAGGATATCGCCCTGATCAA
GAGCGAAGAGGGCGAGAAAATGGTGCTTGAGAATAACTTCTTCGTCGAGACCATGCTCCCAAGCAAGATC
ATGCGGAAACTGGAGCCTGAGGAGTTCGCTGCCTACCTGGAGCCATTCAAGGAGAAGGGCGAGGTTAGAC
GGCCTACCCTCTCCTGGCCTCGCGAGATCCCTCTCGTTAAGGGAGGCAAGCCCGACGTCGTCCAGATTGT
CCGCAACTACAACGCCTACCTTCGGGCCAGCGACGATCTGCCTAAGATGTTCATCGAGTCCGACCCTGGG
TTCTTTTCCAACGCTATTGTCGAGGGAGCTAAGAAGTTCCCTAACACCGAGTTCGTGAAGGTGAAGGGCC
TCCACTTCAGCCAGGAGGACGCTCCAGATGAAATGGGTAAGTACATCAAGAGCTTCGTGGAGCGCGTGCT
GAAGAACGAGCAGACCGGTGGTGGGAGCGGAGGTGGCGGATCAGGTGGCGGAGGCTCCGGAGGGATTGAA
CAAGATGGATTGCACGCAGGTTCTCCGGCCGCTTGGGTGGAGAGGCTATTCGGCTATGACTGGGCACAAC
AGACAATCGGCTGCTCTGATGCCGCCGTGTTCCGGCTGTCAGCGCAGGGGCGCCCGGTTCTTTTTGTCAA
GACCGACCTGTCCGGTGCCCTGAATGAACTGCAGGACGAGGCAGCGCGGCTATCGTGGCTGGCCACGACG
GGCGTTCCTTGCGCAGCTGTGCTCGACGTTGTCACTGAAGCGGGAAGGGACTGGCTGCTATTGGGCGAAG
TGCCGGGGCAGGATCTCCTGTCATCTCACCTTGCTCCTGCCGAGAAAGTATCCATCATGGCTGATGCAAT
GCGGCGGCTGCATACGCTTGATCCGGCTACCTGCCCATTCGACCACCAAGCGAAACATCGCATCGAGCGA
GCACGTACTCGGATGGAAGCCGGTCTTGTCGATCAGGATGATCTGGACGAAGAGCATCAGGGGCTCGCGC
CAGCCGAACTGTTCGCCAGGCTCAAGGCGCGCATGCCCGACGGCGAGGATCTCGTCGTGACCCATGGCGA
TGCCTGCTTGCCGAATATCATGGTGGAAAATGGCCGCTTTTCTGGATTCATCGACTGTGGCCGGCTGGGT
GTGGCGGACCGCTATCAGGACATAGCGTTGGCTACCCGTGATATTGCTGAAGAGCTTGGCGGCGAATGGG
CTGACCGCTTCCTCGTGCTTTACGGTATCGCCGCTCCCGATTCGCAGCGCATCGCCTTCTATCGCCTTCT
TGACGAGTTCTTCTGAGCGGGACTCTGGGGTTCGAAATGACCGACCAAGCGACGCCCAACCTGCCATCAC
GATGGCCGCAATAAAATATCTTTATTTTCATTACATCTGTGTGTTGGTTTTTTGTGTGAATCGATAGCGA
TAAGGATCCTCTTTGCGCTTGCGTTTTCCCTTGTCCAGATAGCCCAGTAGCTGACATTCATCCGGGGTCA
GCACCGTTTCTGCGGACTGGCTTTCTACGTAATGGTTTCTTAGACGTCAGGTGGCACTTTTCGGGGAAAT
GTGCGCGGAACCCCTATTTGTTTATTTTTCTAAATACATTCAAATATGTATCCGCTCATGAGACAATAAC
CCTGATAAATGCTTCAATAATATTGAAAAAGGAAGAGTATGAGTATTCAACATTTCCGTGTCGCCCTTAT
TCCCTTTTTTGCGGCATTTTGCCTTCCTGTTTTTGCTCACCCAGAAACGCTGGTGAAAGTAAAAGATGCT
GAAGATCAGTTGGGTGCACGAGTGGGTTACATCGAACTGGATCTCAACAGCGGTAAGATCCTTGAGAGTT
TTCGCCCCGAAGAACGTTTTCCAATGATGAGCACTTTCAAAGTTCTGCTATGTGGCGCGGTATTATCCCG
TATTGACGCCGGGCAAGAGCAACTCGGTCGCCGCATACACTATTCTCAGAATGACTTGGTTGAGTACTCA
CCAGTCACAGAAAAGCATCTTACGGATGGCATGACAGTAAGAGAATTATGCAGTGCTGCCATAACCATGA
GTGATAACACTGCGGCCAACTTACTTCTGACAACTATCGGAGGACCGAAGGAGCTAACCGCTTTTTTGCA
CAACATGGGGGATCATGTAACTCGCCTTGATCGTTGGGAACCGGAGCTGAATGAAGCCATACCAAACGAC
GAGCGTGACACCACGATGCCTGTAGCAATGGCAACAACGTTGCGCAAACTATTAACTGGCGAACTACTTA
CTCTAGCTTCCCGGCAACAATTAATAGACTGGATGGAGGCGGATAAAGTTGCAGGACCACTTCTGCGCTC
GGCCCTTCCGGCTGGCTGGTTTATTGCTGATAAATCTGGAGCCGGTGAGCGTGGGTCTCGCGGTATCATT
GCAGCACTGGGGCCAGATGGTAAGCCCTCCCGTATCGTAGTTATCTACACGACGGGGAGTCAGGCAACTA
TGGATGAACGAAATAGACAGATCGCTGAGATAGGTGCCTCACTGATTAAGCATTGGTAATTCGAAATGAC
CGACCAAGCGACGCCCAACCGGTATCAGCTCACTCAAAGGCGGTAATACGGTTATCCACAGAATCAGGGG
ATAACGCAGGAAAGAACATGTGAGCAAAAGGCCAGCAAAAGGCCAGGAACCGTAAAAAGGCCGCGTTGCT
GGCGTTTTTCCATAGGCTCCGCCCCCCTGACGAGCATCACAAAAATCGACGCTCAAGTCAGAGGTGGCGA
AACCCGACAGGACTATAAAGATACCAGGCGTTTCCCCCTGGAAGCTCCCTCGTGCGCTCTCCTGTTCCGA
CCCTGCCGCTTACCGGATACCTGTCCGCCTTTCTCCCTTCGGGAAGCGTGGCGCTTTCTCATAGCTCACG
CTGTAGGTATCTCAGTTCGGTGTAGGTCGTTCGCTCCAAGCTGGGCTGTGTGCACGAACCCCCCGTTCAG
CCCGACCGCTGCGCCTTATCCGGTAACTATCGTCTTGAGTCCAACCCGGTAAGACACGACTTATCGCCAC
TGGCAGCAGCCACTGGTAACAGGATTAGCAGAGCGAGGTATGTAGGCGGTGCTACAGAGTTCTTGAAGTG
GTGGCCTAACTACGGCTACACTAGAAGGACAGTATTTGGTATCTGCGCTCTGCTGAAGCCAGTTACCTTC
GGAAAAAGAGTTGGTAGCTCTTGATCCGGCAAACAAACCACCGCTGGTAGCGGTGGTTTTTTTGTTTGCA
AGCAGCAGATTACGCGCAGAAAAAAAGGATTTCAAGAAGATCCTTTGATCTTTTCTACGGGGTCTGACGC
TCAGTGGAACGAAAACTCACGTTAAGGGATTTTGGTCATGAGATTATCAAAAAGGATCTTCACCTAGATC
CTTTTATAGTCCGGAAATACAGGAACGCACGCTGGATGGCCCTTCGCTGGGATGGTGAAACCATGAAAAA
TGGCAGCTTCAGTGGATTAAGTGGGGGTAATGTGGCCTGTACCCTCTGGTTGCATAGGTATTCATACGGT
TAAAATTTATCAGGCGCGATTGCGGCAGTTTTTCGGGTGGTTTGTTGCCATTTTTACCTGTCTGCTGCCG
TGATCGCGCTGAACGCGTTTTAGCGGTGCGTACAATTAAGGGATTATGGTAAATCCACTTACTGTCTGCC
CTCGTAGCCATCGAGATAAACCGCAGTACTCCGGCCACGATGCGTCCGGCGTAGAGGATCGAGATCTACC
GGGTAGGGGAGGCGCTTTTCCCAAGGCAGTCTGGAGCATGCGCTTTAGCAGCCCCGCTGGGCACTTGGCG
CTACACAAGTGGCCTCTGGCCTCGCACACATTCCACATCCACCGGTAGGCGCCAACCGGCTCCGTTCTTT
GGTGGCCCCTTCGCGCCACCTTCTACTCCTCCCCTAGTCAGGAAGTTCCCCCCCGCCCCGCAGCTCGCGT
CGTGCAGGACGTGACAAATGGAAGTAGCACGTCTCACTAGTCTCGTGCAGATGGACAGCACCGCTGAGCA
ATGGAAGCGGGTAGGCCTTTGGGGCAGCGGCCAATAGCAGCTTTGCTCCTTCGCTTTCTGG
